Addgene plasmid #148238: pcDNA3.1-MS2-HA-HsPTB2_AA
Purpose: Mammalian Expression of HsPTB2
Depositing lab: Elisa Izaurralde. Depositing organization: Max Planck Institute for Developmental Biology.
Backbone
  Vector backbone: Unknown
  Vector type: Mammalian Expression
Growth in bacteria
  Bacterial resistance: Ampicillin, 100 μg/mL
  Growth temperature: 37°C
  Growth strain: DH5alpha
  Copy number: High Copy
Gene/Insert
  Gene/Insert name: HsPTB2
  Species: H. sapiens (human)
  Cloning method: Unknown
Terms and licenses: Academic/Nonprofit Terms; Industry Terms: Not Available to Industry
Depositor comments: sequence given by ENA: BAB71743.1 or by Uniprot. isoform5 Q9UKA9-5 Plasmids from this collection were made available to the research community and donated after the lab closed. Please note that the sequence provided by the depositing laboratory may be theoretical/predicted or based on Sanger sequencing results. There may be discrepancies between sequencing results obtained by Addgene and the depositor sequence. If an Addgene verified sequence is not available, please contact before placing your order to request that our lab fully sequence the plasmid.
How to cite: pcDNA3.1-MS2-HA-HsPTB2_AA was a gift from Elisa Izaurralde (Addgene plasmid # 148238 ; http://n2t.net/addgene:148238 ; RRID:Addgene_148238)
