[The description below was written by a language model from this plasmid's Addgene catalogue record and pLannotate feature annotations shown in this document.]
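Description:
pcDNA3.1-MS2-HA-HsPTB2_AA is a mammalian expression plasmid of about 7.4 kb encoding human PTBP2 (HsPTB2, also called nPTB), fused at its N-terminus to the bacteriophage MS2 coat protein and an HA epitope. The catalogue lists the backbone as unknown, but the name and the feature layout match a pcDNA3.1-type vector. It is maintained in E. coli through a high-copy ColE1/pUC origin with ampicillin selection (AmpR, β-lactamase). An f1 origin is also present. An SV40 early promoter drives a neomycin phosphotransferase gene followed by an SV40 poly(A) signal, which would allow G418 selection of stably transfected mammalian cells.

The expression cassette uses the CMV immediate-early enhancer and promoter, with a T7 promoter just upstream of the coding region and an SP6 promoter in reverse orientation downstream. Transcripts terminate at the bGH polyadenylation signal. The open reading frame runs MS2 coat protein, then a short HA segment (annotated as a fragment of a 3xHA tag, consistent in length with one copy), then PTBP2. PTBP2 is annotated as two adjoining fragments, and the depositor notes that the sequence corresponds to isoform 5, which the annotation describes as having reduced RNA affinity. PTBP2 binds intronic polypyrimidine tracts, represses exon inclusion during splicing and also influences translation.

The MS2 coat protein binds a specific RNA stem-loop, so fusions of this kind are generally used to tether a protein to a reporter mRNA carrying MS2 binding sites, with the HA tag used for detection. The record itself states only mammalian expression of HsPTB2 and does not explain the "_AA" suffix. The depositor sequence may be theoretical rather than fully verified.
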