Features (pLannotate 1.2.2; 24 found; start..end, strand, type, name):
     28..80      -  misc_feature   bom (fragment): basis of mobility region from pBR322
    235..614     +  enhancer       CMV enhancer: human cytomegalovirus immediate early enhancer
    615..818     +  promoter       CMV promoter: human cytomegalovirus (CMV) immediate early promoter
    814..847     +  LTR            5' LTR (truncated) (fragment): truncated 5' long terminal repeat (LTR) from HIV-1
    863..881     +  promoter       T7 promoter: promoter for bacteriophage T7 RNA polymerase
    904..1290    +  CDS            MS2: bacteriophage MS2 coat protein binds to a specific stem-loop structure in the viral RNA (Peabody, 1993)
   1333..1359    +  CDS            3xHA (fragment): three tandem HA epitope tags
   1405..2448    +  CDS            PTBP2 (fragment): PTBP2_HUMAN - Also known as NPTB, PTB, PTBLP. Experimental evidence at protein level: Swiss-Prot protein existence level 1. RNA-binding protein which binds to intronic polypyrimidine tracts and mediates negative regulation of exons splicing. May antagonize in a tissue-specific manner the ability of NOVA1 to activate exon selection. In addition to its function in pre-mRNA splicing, plays also a role in the regulation of translation. Isoform 5 has a reduced affinity for RNA. From Homo sapiens (Human).
   2448..2888    +  CDS            PTBP2 (fragment): PTBP2_HUMAN - Also known as NPTB, PTB, PTBLP. Experimental evidence at protein level: Swiss-Prot protein existence level 1. RNA-binding protein which binds to intronic polypyrimidine tracts and mediates negative regulation of exons splicing. May antagonize in a tissue-specific manner the ability of NOVA1 to activate exon selection. In addition to its function in pre-mRNA splicing, plays also a role in the regulation of translation. Isoform 5 has a reduced affinity for RNA. From Homo sapiens (Human).
   2914..2932    -  promoter       SP6 promoter: promoter for bacteriophage SP6 RNA polymerase
   2958..3182    +  polyA_signal   bGH poly(A) signal: bovine growth hormone polyadenylation signal
   3186..3207    +  promoter       SV40 promoter (fragment): SV40 enhancer and early promoter
   3228..3656    +  rep_origin     f1 ori (sequence partly withheld): f1 bacteriophage origin of replication; arrow indicates direction of (+) strand synthesis
   3670..3999    +  promoter       SV40 promoter: SV40 enhancer and early promoter
   4066..4857    +  CDS            neo: KKA2_KLEPN - Also known as kan, nptII. Experimental evidence at protein level: Swiss-Prot protein existence level 1. Resistance to kanamycin, neomycin, paromomycin, ribostamycin, butirosin and gentamicin B. From Klebsiella pneumoniae.
   4881..5039    +  CDS            ble (fragment): BLE_KLEPN - Experimental evidence at protein level: Swiss-Prot protein existence level 1. Binding protein with a strong affinity to the bleomycin family of antibiotics. Binds to CL990; an antimitotic-antibiotic compound. From Klebsiella pneumoniae.
   5034..5155    +  polyA_signal   SV40 poly(A) signal: SV40 polyadenylation signal
   5228..5244    -  protein_bind   lac operator: The lac repressor binds to the lac operator to inhibit transcription in E. coli. This inhibition can be relieved by adding lactose or isopropyl-β-D-thiogalactopyranoside (IPTG). lac repressor encoded by lacI
   5252..5282    -  promoter       lac promoter: promoter for the E. coli lac operon
   5297..5318    -  protein_bind   CAP binding site: CAP binding activates transcription in the presence of cAMP. E. coli catabolite activator protein
   5331..5423    -  CDS            lacI (fragment): lac repressor; lacI; The lac repressor binds to the lac operator to inhibit transcription in E. coli. This inhibition can be relieved by adding lactose or isopropyl-β-D-thiogalactopyranoside (IPTG).
   5606..6191    -  rep_origin     ori: high-copy-number ColE1/pMB1/pBR322/pUC origin of replication
   6362..7222    -  CDS            AmpR: β-lactamase; bla; confers resistance to ampicillin, carbenicillin, and related antibiotics
   7223..7327    -  promoter       AmpR promoter: bla
>Addgene plasmid #148238 | pcDNA3.1-MS2-HA-HsPTB2_AA | depositor full sequence | sequence record 290686 | Full Sequence
GACGGATCGGGAGATCTCCCGATCCCCTATGGTGCACTCTCAGTACAATCTGCTCTGATGCCGCATAGTT
AAGCCAGTATCTGCTCCCTGCTTGTGTGTTGGAGGTCGCTGAGTAGTGCGCGAGCAAAATTTAAGCTACA
ACAAGGCAAGGCTTGACCGACAATTGCATGAAGAATCTGCTTAGGGTTAGGCGTTTTGCGCTGCTTCGCG
ATGTACGGGCCAGATATACGCGTTGACATTGATTATTGACTAGTTATTAATAGTAATCAATTACGGGGTC
ATTAGTTCATAGCCCATATATGGAGTTCCGCGTTACATAACTTACGGTAAATGGCCCGCCTGGCTGACCG
CCCAACGACCCCCGCCCATTGACGTCAATAATGACGTATGTTCCCATAGTAACGCCAATAGGGACTTTCC
ATTGACGTCAATGGGTGGAGTATTTACGGTAAACTGCCCACTTGGCAGTACATCAAGTGTATCATATGCC
AAGTACGCCCCCTATTGACGTCAATGACGGTAAATGGCCCGCCTGGCATTATGCCCAGTACATGACCTTA
TGGGACTTTCCTACTTGGCAGTACATCTACGTATTAGTCATCGCTATTACCATGGTGATGCGGTTTTGGC
AGTACATCAATGGGCGTGGATAGCGGTTTGACTCACGGGGATTTCCAAGTCTCCACCCCATTGACGTCAA
TGGGAGTTTGTTTTGGCACCAAAATCAACGGGACTTTCCAAAATGTCGTAACAACTCCGCCCCATTGACG
CAAATGGGCGGTAGGCGTGTACGGTGGGAGGTCTATATAAGCAGAGCTCTCTGGCTAACTAGAGAACCCA
CTGCTTACTGGCTTATCGAAATTAATACGACTCACTATAGGGAGACCCAAGCTTGCCACCATGGCTTCTA
ACTTTACTCAGTTCGTTCTCGTCGACAATGGCGGAACTGGCGACGTGACTGTCGCCCCAAGCAACTTCGC
TAACGGGGTCGCTGAATGGATCAGCTCTAACTCGCGATCACAGGCTTACAAAGTAACCTGTAGCGTTCGT
CAGAGCTCTGCGCAGAATCGCAAATACACCATCAAAGTCGAGGTGCCTAAAGTGGCAACCCAGACTGTTG
GTGGTGAAGAGCTTCCTGTAGCCGGATGGAGATCTTACTTAAATATGGAACTAACCATTCCAATTTTCGC
CACGAATTCCGACTGCGAGCTTATTGTTAAGGCAATGCAAGGTCTCCTAAAAGATGGAAACCCGATTCCC
TCGGCCATCGCGGCCAACTCCGGCATCTACGGAGGTGGAGGTGGATCTGGTGGATCTCCTCCACATATGG
CTTACCCATACGATGTTCCAGATTACGCTCCTCCAAAGCTTGGATCCGAATTCCCGGGTCGACTCGAGTC
TAGAATGGACGGAATCGTCACTGAGGTTGCAGTTGGCGTGAAGAGAGGATCTGACGAACTACTCTCAGGC
AGTGTTCTCAGTAGTCCGAACTCTAATATGAGCAGCATGGTAGTTACAGCCAATGGTAATGATAGTAAAA
AATTTAAAGGAGAAGATAAAATGGATGGTGCTCCTTCTCGTGTACTTCATATTCGAAAATTACCTGGGGA
AGTAACAGAAACTGAAGTTATTGCTTTAGGCTTACCTTTTGGTAAGGTGACCAACATCCTTATGCTGAAA
GGAAAAAATCAGGCATTTTTGGAACTAGCAACCGAGGAAGCAGCTATTACTATGGTTAATTACTATTCTG
CTGTGACACCTCATCTTCGTAACCAACCAATATATATCCAGTACTCGAATCACAAAGAACTAAAGACAGA
TAATACATTAAACCAACGTGCTCAGGCAGTTCTTCAAGCTGTGACAGCTGTCCAGACAGCAAATACTCCT
CTTAGTGGCACCACAGTTAGCGAGAGTGCAGTGACTCCAGCCCAGAGTCCAGTACTTAGAATAATTATTG
ACAACATGTACTACCCTGTAACACTTGATGTTCTTCACCAAATATTTTCTAAGTTTGGTGCTGTATTGAA
GATAATCACATTTACAAAAAATAACCAGTTTCAAGCTTTGCTCCAGTATGGTGATCCAGTAAATGCTCAA
CAAGCAAAACTAGCCCTAGATGGTCAGAATATTTATAATGCCTGCTGTACCCTAAGGATTGATTTTTCCA
AACTTGTGAATTTGAATGTAAAATACAACAATGATAAAAGTAGGGATTATACTCGACCTGATCTTCCATC
TGGGGATGGACAACCTGCATTGGACCCAGCTATTGCTGCAGCATTTGCCAAGGAGACATCCCTCTTAGCT
GTTCCAGGAGCTCTGAGTCCTTTGGCCATTCCAAATGCTGCTGCAGCAGCTGCTGCAGCTGCTGCTGGCC
GAGTGGGTATGCCTGGAGTCTCAGCTGGTGGCAATACAGTCCTGTTGGTTAGCAATTTAAATGAAGAGGT
GTTTATGGAGATGTGCAGCGTGTGAAGATTTTATACAATAAGAAAGACAGCGCTCTAATACAGATGGCTG
ATGGAAACCAATCACAACTTGCCATGAATCATCTTAATGGACAGAAAATGTATGGAAAAATTATTCGTGT
TACTCTGTCTAAACATCAGACTGTACAGCTACCTCGAGAGGGACTTGATGATCAAGGGCTAACAAAAGAT
TTTGGTAATTCCCCATTGCATCGTTTTAAGAAACCTGGATCCAAAAATTTTCAAAACATTTTTCCTCCTT
CTGCCACCCTTCACCTATCTAATATCCCAAGAGATCACAAAATGGCTCTTCTTCAGATGGCAACAGTGGA
AGAAGCTATTCAGGCCTTGATTGATCTTCATAATTATAACCTTGGAGAAAACCATCATCTGAGAGTGTCT
TTCTCCAAGTCAACAATTTAAGCGGCCGCCTAGAGGGCCCTATTCTATAGTGTCACCTAAATGCTAGAGC
TCGCTGATCAGCCTCGACTGTGCCTTCTAGTTGCCAGCCATCTGTTGTTTGCCCCTCCCCCGTGCCTTCC
TTGACCCTGGAAGGTGCCACTCCCACTGTCCTTTCCTAATAAAATGAGGAAATTGCATCGCATTGTCTGA
GTAGGTGTCATTCTATTCTGGGGGGTGGGGTGGGGCAGGACAGCAAGGGGGAGGATTGGGAAGACAATAG
CAGGCATGCTGGGGATGCGGTGGGCTCTATGGCTTCTGAGGCGGAAAGAACCAGCTGGGGCTCTAGGGGG
TATCCCC
[124 nt withheld, positions 3228-3351]
C
[91 nt withheld, positions 3353-3443]
A
[49 nt withheld, positions 3445-3493]
CCTTTGACGTTGGAGTCCACGTTCTTT
[37 nt withheld, positions 3521-3557]
ACCCTATCTCGGTCTATTCTTTTGATTTATAAGGGATTTTGCCGATTTCGGCCTATTGGTTAAAAAATGA
GCTGATTTAACAAAAATTTAACGCGAATTAATTCTGTGGAATGTGTGTCAGTTAGGGTGTGGAAAGTCCC
CAGGCTCCCCAGCAGGCAGAAGTATGCAAAGCATGCATCTCAATTAGTCAGCAACCAGGTGTGGAAAGTC
CCCAGGCTCCCCAGCAGGCAGAAGTATGCAAAGCATGCATCTCAATTAGTCAGCAACCATAGTCCCGCCC
CTAACTCCGCCCATCCCGCCCCTAACTCCGCCCAGTTCCGCCCATTCTCCGCCCCATGGCTGACTAATTT
TTTTTATTTATGCAGAGGCCGAGGCCGCCTCTGCCTCTGAGCTATTCCAGAAGTAGTGAGGAGGCTTTTT
TGGAGGCCTAGGCTTTTGCAAAAAGCTCCCGGGAGCTTGTATATCCATTTTCGGATCTGATCAAGAGACA
GGATGAGGATCGTTTCGCATGATTGAACAAGATGGATTGCACGCAGGTTCTCCGGCCGCTTGGGTGGAGA
GGCTATTCGGCTATGACTGGGCACAACAGACAATCGGCTGCTCTGATGCCGCCGTGTTCCGGCTGTCAGC
GCAGGGGCGCCCGGTTCTTTTTGTCAAGACCGACCTGTCCGGTGCCCTGAATGAACTGCAGGACGAGGCA
GCGCGGCTATCGTGGCTGGCCACGACGGGCGTTCCTTGCGCAGCTGTGCTCGACGTTGTCACTGAAGCGG
GAAGGGACTGGCTGCTATTGGGCGAAGTGCCGGGGCAGGATCTCCTGTCATCTCACCTTGCTCCTGCCGA
GAAAGTATCCATCATGGCTGATGCAATGCGGCGGCTGCATACGCTTGATCCGGCTACCTGCCCATTCGAC
CACCAAGCGAAACATCGCATCGAGCGAGCACGTACTCGGATGGAAGCCGGTCTTGTCGATCAGGATGATC
TGGACGAAGAGCATCAGGGGCTCGCGCCAGCCGAACTGTTCGCCAGGCTCAAGGCGCGCATGCCCGACGG
CGAGGATCTCGTCGTGACCCATGGCGATGCCTGCTTGCCGAATATCATGGTGGAAAATGGCCGCTTTTCT
GGATTCATCGACTGTGGCCGGCTGGGTGTGGCGGACCGCTATCAGGACATAGCGTTGGCTACCCGTGATA
TTGCTGAAGAGCTTGGCGGCGAATGGGCTGACCGCTTCCTCGTGCTTTACGGTATCGCCGCTCCCGATTC
GCAGCGCATCGCCTTCTATCGCCTTCTTGACGAGTTCTTCTGAGCGGGACTCTGGGGTTCGAAATGACCG
ACCAAGCGACGCCCAACCTGCCATCACGAGATTTCGATTCCACCGCCGCCTTCTATGAAAGGTTGGGCTT
CGGAATCGTTTTCCGGGACGCCGGCTGGATGATCCTCCAGCGCGGGGATCTCATGCTGGAGTTCTTCGCC
CACCCCAACTTGTTTATTGCAGCTTATAATGGTTACAAATAAAGCAATAGCATCACAAATTTCACAAATA
AAGCATTTTTTTCACTGCATTCTAGTTGTGGTTTGTCCAAACTCATCAATGTATCTTATCATGTCTGTAT
ACCGTCGACCTCTAGCTAGAGCTTGGCGTAATCATGGTCATAGCTGTTTCCTGTGTGAAATTGTTATCCG
CTCACAATTCCACACAACATACGAGCCGGAAGCATAAAGTGTAAAGCCTGGGGTGCCTAATGAGTGAGCT
AACTCACATTAATTGCGTTGCGCTCACTGCCCGCTTTCCAGTCGGGAAACCTGTCGTGCCAGCTGCATTA
ATGAATCGGCCAACGCGCGGGGAGAGGCGGTTTGCGTATTGGGCGCTCTTCCGCTTCCTCGCTCACTGAC
TCGCTGCGCTCGGTCGTTCGGCTGCGGCGAGCGGTATCAGCTCACTCAAAGGCGGTAATACGGTTATCCA
CAGAATCAGGGGATAACGCAGGAAAGAACATGTGAGCAAAAGGCCAGCAAAAGGCCAGGAACCGTAAAAA
GGCCGCGTTGCTGGCGTTTTTCCATAGGCTCCGCCCCCCTGACGAGCATCACAAAAATCGACGCTCAAGT
CAGAGGTGGCGAAACCCGACAGGACTATAAAGATACCAGGCGTTTCCCCCTGGAAGCTCCCTCGTGCGCT
CTCCTGTTCCGACCCTGCCGCTTACCGGATACCTGTCCGCCTTTCTCCCTTCGGGAAGCGTGGCGCTTTC
TCATAGCTCACGCTGTAGGTATCTCAGTTCGGTGTAGGTCGTTCGCTCCAAGCTGGGCTGTGTGCACGAA
CCCCCCGTTCAGCCCGACCGCTGCGCCTTATCCGGTAACTATCGTCTTGAGTCCAACCCGGTAAGACACG
ACTTATCGCCACTGGCAGCAGCCACTGGTAACAGGATTAGCAGAGCGAGGTATGTAGGCGGTGCTACAGA
GTTCTTGAAGTGGTGGCCTAACTACGGCTACACTAGAAGAACAGTATTTGGTATCTGCGCTCTGCTGAAG
CCAGTTACCTTCGGAAAAAGAGTTGGTAGCTCTTGATCCGGCAAACAAACCACCGCTGGTAGCGGTTTTT
TTGTTTGCAAGCAGCAGATTACGCGCAGAAAAAAAGGATCTCAAGAAGATCCTTTGATCTTTTCTACGGG
GTCTGACGCTCAGTGGAACGAAAACTCACGTTAAGGGATTTTGGTCATGAGATTATCAAAAAGGATCTTC
ACCTAGATCCTTTTAAATTAAAAATGAAGTTTTAAATCAATCTAAAGTATATATGAGTAAACTTGGTCTG
ACAGTTACCAATGCTTAATCAGTGAGGCACCTATCTCAGCGATCTGTCTATTTCGTTCATCCATAGTTGC
CTGACTCCCCGTCGTGTAGATAACTACGATACGGGAGGGCTTACCATCTGGCCCCAGTGCTGCAATGATA
CCGCGAGACCCACGCTCACCGGCTCCAGATTTATCAGCAATAAACCAGCCAGCCGGAAGGGCCGAGCGCA
GAAGTGGTCCTGCAACTTTATCCGCCTCCATCCAGTCTATTAATTGTTGCCGGGAAGCTAGAGTAAGTAG
TTCGCCAGTTAATAGTTTGCGCAACGTTGTTGCCATTGCTACAGGCATCGTGGTGTCACGCTCGTCGTTT
GGTATGGCTTCATTCAGCTCCGGTTCCCAACGATCAAGGCGAGTTACATGATCCCCCATGTTGTGCAAAA
AAGCGGTTAGCTCCTTCGGTCCTCCGATCGTTGTCAGAAGTAAGTTGGCCGCAGTGTTATCACTCATGGT
TATGGCAGCACTGCATAATTCTCTTACTGTCATGCCATCCGTAAGATGCTTTTCTGTGACTGGTGAGTAC
TCAACCAAGTCATTCTGAGAATAGTGTATGCGGCGACCGAGTTGCTCTTGCCCGGCGTCAATACGGGATA
ATACCGCGCCACATAGCAGAACTTTAAAAGTGCTCATCATTGGAAAACGTTCTTCGGGGCGAAAACTCTC
AAGGATCTTACCGCTGTTGAGATCCAGTTCGATGTAACCCACTCGTGCACCCAACTGATCTTCAGCATCT
TTTACTTTCACCAGCGTTTCTGGGTGAGCAAAAACAGGAAGGCAAAATGCCGCAAAAAAGGGAATAAGGG
CGACACGGAAATGTTGAATACTCATACTCTTCCTTTTTCAATATTATTGAAGCATTTATCAGGGTTATTG
TCTCATGAGCGGATACATATTTGAATGTATTTAGAAAAATAAACAAATAGGGGTTCCGCGCACATTTCCC
CGAAAAGTGCCACCTGACGTC
